>Addgene plasmid #154615 | pEPYCα1KN0008 | depositor full sequence | sequence record 299489 | pEPYCα1KN0008 sequence 8538 bps
TTTGAAGGAGGAGGCGGGGCAGGCTGGCCCGATCCTAGTCATGCGCTACCGCAACCTGATCGAGGGCGAA
GCATCCGCCGGTTCCTAATGTACGGAGCAGATGCTAGGGCAAATTGCCCTAGCAGGGGAAAAAGGTCGAA
AAGGACTCTTTCCTGTGGATAGCACGTACATTGGGAACCCAAAGCCGTACATTGGGAACCGGAACCCGTA
CATTGGGAACCCAAAGCCGTACATTGGGAACCGGTCACACATGTAAGTGACTGATATAAAAGAGAAAAAA
GGCGATTTTTCCGCCTAAAACTCTTTAAAACTTATTAAAACTCTTAAAACCCGCCTGGCCTGTGCATAAC
TGTCTGGCCAGCGCACAGCCGAAGAGCTGCAAAAAGCGCCTACCCTTCGGTCGCTGCGCTCCCTACGCCC
CGCCGCTTCGCGTCGGCCTATCGCGGCCGCTGGCCGCTCAAAAATGGCTGGCCTACGGCCAGGCAATCTA
CCAGGGCGCGGACAAGCCGCGCCGTCGCCACTCGACCGCCGGCGCCCACATCAAGGCACCCTGCCTCGCG
CGTTTCGGTGATGACGGTGAAAACCTCTGACACATGCAGCTCCCGGTGACGGTCACAGCTTGTCTGTAAG
CGGATGCCGGGAGCAGACAAGCCCGTCAGGGCGCGTCAGCGGGTGTTGGCGGGTGTCGGGGCGCAGCCAT
GACCCAGTCACGTAGCGATAGCGGAGTGTATACTGGCTTAACTATGCGGCATCAGAGCAGATTGTACTGA
GAGTGCACCATATGCGGTGTGAAATACCGCACAGATGCGTAAGGAGAAAATACCGCATCAGGCGCTCTTC
CGCTTCCTCGCTCACTGACTCGCTGCGCTCGGTCGTTCGGCTGCGGCGAGCGGTATCAGCTCACTCAAAG
GCGGTAATACGGTTATCCACAGAATCAGGGGATAACGCAGGAAAGAACATGTGAGCAAAAGGCCAGCAAA
AGGCCAGGAACCGTAAAAAGGCCGCGTTGCTGGCGTTTTTCCATAGGCTCCGCCCCCCTGACGAGCATCA
CAAAAATCGACGCTCAAGTCAGAGGTGGCGAAACCCGACAGGACTATAAAGATACCAGGCGTTTCCCCCT
GGAAGCTCCCTCGTGCGCTCTCCTGTTCCGACCCTGCCGCTTACCGGATACCTGTCCGCCTTTCTCCCTT
CGGGAAGCGTGGCGCTTTCTCATAGCTCACGCTGTAGGTATCTCAGTTCGGTGTAGGTCGTTCGCTCCAA
GCTGGGCTGTGTGCACGAACCCCCCGTTCAGCCCGACCGCTGCGCCTTATCCGGTAACTATCGTCTTGAG
TCCAACCCGGTAAGACACGACTTATCGCCACTGGCAGCAGCCACTGGTAACAGGATTAGCAGAGCGAGGT
ATGTAGGCGGTGCTACAGAGTTCTTGAAGTGGTGGCCTAACTACGGCTACACTAGAAGGACAGTATTTGG
TATCTGCGCTCTGCTGAAGCCAGTTACCTTCGGAAAAAGAGTTGGTAGCTCTTGATCCGGCAAACAAACC
ACCGCTGGTAGCGGTGGTTTTTTTGTTTGCAAGCAGCAGATTACGCGCAGAAAAAAAGGATCTCAAGAAG
ATCCTTTGATCTTTTCTACGGGGTCTGACGCTCAGTGGAACGAAAACTCACGTTAAGGGATTTTGGTCAT
GCATTCTAGGTGATTAGAAAAACTCATCGAGCATCAAATGAAACTGCAATTTATTCATATCAGGATTATC
AATACCATATTTTTGAAAAAGCCGTTTCTGTAATGAAGGAGAAAACTCACCGAGGCAGTTCCATAGGATG
GCAAGATCCTGGTATCGGTCTGCGATTCCGACTCGTCCAACATCAATACAACCTATTAATTTCCCCTCGT
CAAAAATAAGGTTATCAAGTGAGAAATCACCATGAGTGACGACTGAATCCGGTGAGAATGGCAAAAGTTT
ATGCATTTCTTTCCAGACTTGTTCAACAGGCCAGCCATTACGCTCGTCATCAAAATCACTCGCATCAACC
AAACCGTTATTCATTCGTGATTGCGCCTGAGCGAGTCGAAATACGCGATCGCTGTTAAAAGGACAATTAC
AAACAGGAATCGAATGCAACCGGCGCAGGAACACTGCCAGCGCATCAACAATATTTTCACCTGAATCAGG
ATATTCTTCTAATACCTGGAATGCTGTTTTCCCTGGGATCGCAGTGGTGAGTAACCATGCATCATCAGGA
GTACGGATAAAATGCTTGATGGTCGGAAGAGGCATAAATTCCGTCAGCCAGTTTAGTCTGACCATCTCAT
CTGTAACATCATTGGCAACGCTACCTTTGCCATGTTTCAGAAACAACTCTGGCGCATCGGGCTTCCCATA
CAATCGGTAGATTGTCGCACCTGATTGCCCGACATTATCGCGAGCCCATTTATACCCATATAAATCAGCA
TCCATGTTGGAATTTAATCGCGGCCTTGAGCAAGACGTTTCCCGTTGAATATGGCTCATAACAGAACTTA
TTATTTCCTTCCTCTTTTCTACAGTATTTAAAGATACCCCAAGAAGCTAATTATAACAAGACGAACTCCA
ATTCACTGTTCCTTGCATTCTAAAACCTTAAATACCAGAAAACAGCTTTTTCAAAGTTGTTTTCAAAGTT
GGCGTATAACATAGTATCGACGGAGCCGATTTTGAAACCGCGGTGATCACAGGCAGCAACGCTCTGTCAT
CGTTACAATCAACATGCTACCCTCCGCGAGATCATCCGTGTTTCAAACCCGGCAGCTTAGTTGCCGTTCT
TCCGAATAGCATCGGTAACATGAGCAAAGTCTGCCGCCTTACAACGGCTCTCCCGCTGACGCCGTCCCGG
ACTGATGGGCTGCCTGTATCGAGTGGTGATTTTGTGCCGAGCTGCCGGTCGGGGAGCTGTTGGCTGGCTG
GTGGCAGGATATATTGTGGTGTAAACATAACGAATTCGTCTCAGGAGGTTATCACACTTGGTAATTTAGA
AGAAGAAACCCATAGGTTCTGTGGGTTTTTTGGGTAGAAGAAGAAACCCATAGGTTCTGTGGGTTTTTTG
GGTAGAAGAAGAAACCCATAGGTTCTGTGGGTTTTTTGGGTAGAAGAAGAAACCCATAGCTATATAATGA
GAAACAGGGGCAAATCCCCGAAAACAAATAACGCGAAGCAATGGAGGACGCCAAAAACATAAAGAAAGGC
CCGGCGCCATTCTATCCGCTGGAAGATGGAACCGCTGGAGAGCAACTGCATAAGGCTATGAAGAGATACG
CCCTGGTTCCTGGAACAATTGCTTTTACAGATGCACATATCGAGGTGGACATCACTTACGCTGAGTACTT
CGAAATGTCCGTTCGGTTGGCAGAAGCTATGAAACGATATGGGCTGAATACAAATCACAGAATCGTCGTA
TGCAGTGAAAACTCTCTTCAATTCTTTATGCCGGTGTTGGGCGCGTTATTTATCGGAGTTGCAGTTGCGC
CCGCGAACGACATTTATAATGAACGTGAATTGCTCAACAGTATGGGCATTTCGCAGCCTACCGTGGTGTT
CGTTTCCAAAAAGGGGTTGCAAAAAATTTTGAACGTGCAAAAAAAGCTCCCAATCATCCAAAAAATTATT
ATCATGGATTCTAAAACGGATTACCAGGGATTTCAGTCGATGTACACGTTCGTCACATCTCATCTACCTC
CCGGTTTTAATGAATACGATTTTGTGCCAGAGTCCTTCGATAGGGACAAGACAATTGCACTGATCATGAA
CTCCTCTGGATCTACTGGTCTGCCTAAAGGTGTCGCTCTGCCTCATAGAACTGCCTGCGTGAGATTCTCG
CATGCCAGAGATCCTATTTTTGGCAATCAAATCATTCCGGATACTGCGATTTTAAGTGTTGTTCCATTCC
ATCACGGTTTTGGAATGTTTACTACACTCGGATATTTGATATGTGGATTTCGAGTCGTCTTAATGTATAG
ATTTGAAGAAGAACTGTTTCTGAGGAGCCTTCAGGATTACAAGATTCAAAGTGCGCTGCTGGTGCCAACC
CTATTCTCCTTCTTCGCCAAAAGCACTCTGATTGACAAATACGATTTATCTAATTTACACGAAATTGCTT
CTGGTGGCGCTCCCCTCTCTAAGGAAGTCGGGGAAGCGGTTGCCAAGAGGTTCCATCTGCCAGGTATCAG
GCAAGGATATGGGCTCACTGAGACTACATCAGCTATTCTGATTACACCCGAGGGGGATGATAAACCGGGC
GCGGTCGGTAAAGTTGTTCCATTTTTTGAAGCGAAGGTTGTGGATCTGGATACCGGGAAAACGCTGGGCG
TTAATCAAAGAGGCGAACTGTGTGTGAGAGGTCCTATGATTATGTCCGGTTATGTAAACAATCCGGAAGC
GACCAACGCCTTGATTGACAAGGATGGATGGCTACATTCTGGAGACATAGCTTACTGGGACGAGGACGAA
CACTTCTTCATCGTTGACCGCCTGAAGTCTCTGATTAAGTACAAAGGCTATCAGGTGGCTCCCGCTGAAT
TGGAATCCATCTTGCTCCAACACCCCAACATCTTCGACGCAGGTGTCGCAGGTCTGCCCGACGATGACGC
CGGTGAACTTCCCGCCGCCGTTGTTGTTTTGGAGCACGGAAAGACGATGACGGAAAAAGAGATCGTGGAT
TACGTCGCCAGTCAAGTAACAACCGCGAAAAAGTTGCGCGGAGGAGTTGTGTTTGTGGACGAAGTACCGA
AAGGTCTTACCGGAAAACTCGACGCAAGAAAAATCAGAGAGATCCTCATAAAGGCCAAGAAGGGCGGAAA
GATCGCCGTGGGTTCGGATTATAAGGACCATGACGGAGACTATAAGGACCATGACCTCGACGCTGCAGCA
GCGGATTATAAGGACGATGACGATAAGTGAGCTTGATCCCCCGTCGACAGCTAGCTATATCATCAATTTA
TGTATTACACATAATATCGCACTCAGTCTTTCATCTACGGCAATGTACCAGCTGATATAATCAGTTATTG
AAATATTTCTGAATTTAAACTTGCATCAATAAATTTATGTTTTTGCTTGGACTATAATACCTGACTTGTT
ATTTTATCAATAAATATTTAAACTATATTTCTTTCAAGATCGCTGTCATGAGACGAATTCTGACAGGATA
TATTGGCGGGTAAACCTAAGAGAAAAGAGCGTTTATTAGAATAATCGGATATTTAAAAGGGCGTGAAAAG
GTTTATCCGTTCGTCCATTTGTATGTGCATGCCAACCACAGGGTTCCCCTCGGGATCAAAGTACTTTGAT
CCAACCCCTCCGCTGCTATAGTGCAGTCGGCTTCTGACGTTCAGTGCAGCCGTCATCTGAAAACGACATG
TCGCACAAGTCCTAAGTTACGCGACAGGCTGCCGCCCTGCCCTTTTCCTGGCGTTTTCTTGTCGCGTGTT
TTAGTCGCATAAAGTAGAATACTTGCGACTAGAACCGGAGACATTACGCCATGAACAAGAGCGCCGCCGC
TGGCCTGCTGGGCTATGCCCGCGTCAGCACCGACGACCAGGACTTGACCAACCAACGGGCCGAACTGCAC
GCGGCCGGCTGCACCAAGCTGTTTTCCGAGAAGATCACCGGCACCAGGCGCGACCGCCCGGAGCTGGCCA
GGATGCTTGACCACCTACGCCCTGGCGACGTTGTGACAGTGACCAGGCTAGACCGCCTGGCCCGCAGCAC
CCGCGACCTACTGGACATTGCCGAGCGCATCCAGGAGGCCGGCGCGGGCCTGCGTAGCCTGGCAGAGCCG
TGGGCCGACACCACCACGCCGGCCGGCCGCATGGTGTTGACCGTGTTCGCCGGCATTGCCGAGTTCGAGC
GTTCCCTAATCATCGACCGCACCCGGAGCGGGCGCGAGGCCGCCAAGGCCCGAGGCGTGAAGTTTGGCCC
CCGCCCTACCCTCACCCCGGCACAGATCGCGCACGCCCGCGAGCTGATCGACCAGGAAGGCCGCACCGTG
AAAGAGGCGGCTGCACTGCTTGGCGTGCATCGCTCGACCCTGTACCGCGCACTTGAGCGCAGCGAGGAAG
TGACGCCCACCGAGGCCAGGCGGCGCGGTGCCTTCCGTGAGGACGCATTGACCGAGGCCGACGCCCTGGC
GGCCGCCGAGAATGAACGCCAAGAGGAACAAGCATGAAACCGCACCAGGACGGCCAGGACGAACCGTTTT
TCATTACCGAAGAGATCGAGGCGGAGATGATCGCGGCCGGGTACGTGTTCGAGCCGCCCGCGCACCTCTC
AACCGTGCGGCTGCATGAAATCCTGGCCGGTTTGTCTGATGCCAAGCTGGCGGCCTGGCCGGCCAGCTTG
GCCGCTGAAGAAACCGAGCGCCGCCGTCTAAAAAGGTGATGTGTATTTGAGTAAAACAGCTTGCGTCATG
CGGTCGCTGCGTATATGATCCGATGAGTAAATAAACAAATACGCAAGGGGAACGCATGAAGGTTATCGCT
GTACTTAACCAGAAAGGCGGGTCAGGCAAGACGACCATCGGAACCCATCTAGCCCGCGCCCTGCAACTCG
CCGGGGCCGATGTTCTGTTAGTCGATTCCGATCCCCAGGGCAGTGCCCGCGATTGGGCGGCCGTGCGGGA
AGATCAACCGCTAACCGTTGTCGGCATCGACCGCCCGACGATTGACCGCGACGTGAAGGCCATCGGCCGG
CGCGACTTCGTAGTGATCGACGGAGCGCCCCAGGCGGCGGACTTGGCTGTGTCCGCGATCAAGGCAGCCG
ACTTCGTGCTGATTCCGGTGCAGCCAAGCCCTTACGACATATGGGCCACCGCCGACCTGGTGGAGCTGGT
TAAGCAGCGCATTGAGGTCACGGATGGAAGGCTACAAGCGGCCTTTGTCGTGTCGCGGGCGATCAAAGGC
ACGCGCATCGGCGGTGAGGTTGCCGAGGCGCTGGCCGGGTACGAGCTGCCCATTCTTGAGTCCCGTATCA
CGCAGCGCGTGAGCTACCCAGGCACTGCCGCCGCCGGCACAACCGTTCTTGAATCAGAACCCGAGGGCGA
CGCTGCCCGCGAGGTCCAGGCGCTGGCCGCTGAAATTAAATCAAAACTCATTTGAGTTAATGAGGTAAAG
AGAAAATGAGCAAAAGCACAAACACGCTAAGTGCCGGCCGTCCGAGCGCACGCAGCAGCAAGGCTGCAAC
GTTGGCCAGCCTGGCAGACACGCCAGCCATGAAGCGGGTCAACTTTCAGTTGCCGGCGGAGGATCACACC
AAGCTGAAGATGTACGCGGTACGCCAAGGCAAGACCATTACCGAGCTGCTATCTGAATAGATCGCGCAGC
TACCAGAGTAAATGAGCAAATGAATAAATGAGTAGATGAATTTTAGCGGCTAAAGGAGGCGGCATGGAAA
ATCAAGAACAACCAGGCACCGACGCCGTGGAATGCCCCATGTGTGGAGGAACGGGCGGTTGGCCAGGCGT
AAGCGGCTGGGTTGTCTGCCGGCCCTGCAATGGCACTGGAACCCCCAAGCCCGAGGAATCGGCGTGACGG
TCGCAAACCATCCGGCCCGGTACAAATCGGCGCGGCGCTGGGTGATGACCTGGTGGAGAAGTTGAAGGCC
GCGCAGGCCGCCCAGCGGCAACGCATCGAGGCAGAAGCACGCCCCGGTGAATCGTGGCAAGCGGCCGCTG
ATCGAATCCGCAAAGAATCCCGGCAACCGCCGGCAGCCGGTGCGCCGTCGATTAGGAAGCCGCCCAAGGG
CGACGAGCAACCAGATTTTTTCGTTCCGATGCTCTATGACGTGGGCACCCGCGATAGTCGCAGCATCATG
GACGTGGCCGTTTTCCGTCTGTCGAAGCGTGACCGACGAGCTGGCGAGGTGATCCGCTACGAGCTTCCAG
ACGGGCACGTAGAGGTTTCCGCAGGGCCGGCCGGCATGGCCAGTGTGTGGGATTACGACCTGGTACTGAT
GGCGGTTTCCCATCTAACCGAATCCATGAACCGATACCGGGAAGGGAAGGGAGACAAGCCCGGCCGCGTG
TTCCGTCCACACGTTGCGGACGTACTCAAGTTCTGCCGGCGAGCCGATGGCGGAAAGCAGAAAGACGACC
TGGTAGAAACCTGCATTCGGTTAAACACCACGCACGTTGCCATGCAGCGTACGAAGAAGGCCAAGAACGG
CCGCCTGGTGACGGTATCCGAGGGTGAAGCCTTGATTAGCCGCTACAAGATCGTAAAGAGCGAAACCGGG
CGGCCGGAGTACATCGAGATCGAGCTAGCTGATTGGATGTACCGCGAGATCACAGAAGGCAAGAACCCGG
ACGTGCTGACGGTTCACCCCGATTACTTTTTGATCGATCCCGGCATCGGCCGTTTTCTCTACCGCCTGGC
ACGCCGCGCCGCAGGCAAGGCAGAAGCCAGATGGTTGTTCAAGACGATCTACGAACGCAGTGGCAGCGCC
GGAGAGTTCAAGAAGTTCTGTTTCACCGTGCGCAAGCTGATCGGGTCAAATGACCTGCCGGAGTACGA
Features (pLannotate 1.2.2; 12 found; start..end, strand, type, name):
    154..348     +  rep_origin     pVS1 oriV: origin of replication for the Pseudomonas plasmid pVS1 (Heeb et al., 2000)
    551..590     +  CDS            rop (fragment): Rop protein, which maintains plasmids at low copy number; rop
    692..832     +  misc_feature   bom: basis of mobility region from pBR322
   1018..1606    -  rep_origin     ori: high-copy-number ColE1/pMB1/pBR322/pUC origin of replication
   1694..2509    -  CDS            KanR: aminoglycoside phosphotransferase; aph(3')-Ia; confers resistance to kanamycin in bacteria or G418 (Geneticin®) in eukaryotes
   2942..2966    +  misc_feature   LB T-DNA repeat: left border repeat from nopaline C58 T-DNA
   3191..4840    +  CDS            luciferase: firefly luciferase; luc+; enhanced luc+ version of the luciferase gene
   4950..5150    +  terminator     gene 7 terminator: transcription terminator for octopine-type Ti plasmid gene 7
   5171..5195    +  misc_feature   RB T-DNA repeat: right border repeat from nopaline C58 T-DNA
   5535..5936    +  CDS            Y4CG_SINFN (fragment): Protein inferred from homology: Swiss-Prot protein existence level 3. From Sinorhizobium fredii (strain NBRC 101917 / NGR234).
   6496..7125    +  CDS            pVS1 StaA: stability protein from the Pseudomonas plasmid pVS1 (Heeb et al., 2000)
   7558..88      +  CDS            pVS1 RepA (fragment) (across the origin): replication protein from the Pseudomonas plasmid pVS1 (Heeb et al., 2000)
