[The description below was written by a language model from this plasmid's Addgene catalogue record and pLannotate feature annotations shown in this document.]
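Description:
pEPYCα1KN0008 is a GoldenBraid level α binary plasmid built in a pDGB3 α1-type backbone and classed as a synthetic biology vector. It carries a single plant transcriptional unit that reports the activity of a synthetic promoter through firefly luciferase. The 8.5 kb backbone has two replication systems. A high-copy ColE1/pUC-type origin, with the pBR322 bom region and a remnant of rop, supports propagation in E. coli. The pVS1 oriV, together with the RepA replication and StaA stability genes, allows stable maintenance in Agrobacterium. Selection in bacteria is by kanamycin, through an aph(3')-Ia resistance gene located outside the T-DNA.

The payload lies between nopaline-type left and right T-DNA border repeats, so it can be transferred into plant cells by Agrobacterium. The record describes it as MinSyn_066::LucF::Flag::g7T: the minimal synthetic promoter MinSyn_066 drives an enhanced (luc+) firefly luciferase coding sequence fused to a FLAG epitope tag, followed by the octopine Ti-plasmid gene 7 terminator. The feature table annotates the luciferase and the terminator. It does not annotate the synthetic promoter or the FLAG tag, though unannotated gaps upstream and downstream of the luciferase are where these parts would be expected. No plant selectable marker is annotated within the borders.

The cassette was assembled through BsaI sites that were destroyed during cloning, as is typical of Type IIS assembly. As a level α unit it can in principle be combined with other transcriptional units in higher-order GoldenBraid assemblies. The associated work concerns the rational design of minimal synthetic plant promoters, which suggests the plasmid is used to quantify MinSyn_066 strength by luminescence, although the record does not state the assay format.
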