Addgene plasmid #154615: pEPYCα1KN0008
Purpose: GoldenBraid level α luciferase reporter
Depositing lab: Nicola Patron. Depositing organization: Earlham Institute. Publication: Rational design of minimal synthetic promoters for plants. Cai YM, Kallam K, Tidd H, Gendarini G, Salzman A, Patron NJ. Nucleic Acids Res. 2020 Aug 28. pii: 5897334. doi: 10.1093/nar/gkaa682. PubMed 32856047.
Backbone
  Vector backbone: pDGB3_?1
  Vector type: Synthetic Biology
Growth in bacteria
  Bacterial resistance: Kanamycin, 50 μg/mL
  Growth temperature: 37°C
  Growth strain: NEB Stable
  Copy number: High Copy
Gene/Insert
  Gene/Insert name: MinSyn_066 Firefly luciferase expression cassette [MinSyn_066::LucF::Flag::g7T]
  Species: Synthetic
  Cloning method: Restriction Enzyme; 5′ cloning site BsaI (destroyed during cloning); 3′ cloning site BsaI (destroyed during cloning)
Terms and licenses: Academic/Nonprofit Terms; Industry Terms: Not Available to Industry
Depositor comments: Please visit https://www.biorxiv.org/content/10.1101/2020.05.14.095406v1 for bioRxiv preprint.
How to cite: pEPYCα1KN0008 was a gift from Nicola Patron (Addgene plasmid # 154615 ; http://n2t.net/addgene:154615 ; RRID:Addgene_154615)
